Addgene plasmid #127089: GFP-(SUMO)1
Purpose: Bacterial expression plasmid for eGFP-(SUMO)1 client to assess SUMO-SIM scaffolds.
Depositing lab: Michael Rosen. Depositing organization: University of Texas Southwestern Medical Center. Publication: Compositional Control of Phase-Separated Cellular Bodies. Banani SF, Rice AM, Peeples WB, Lin Y, Jain S, Parker R, Rosen MK. Cell. 2016 Jul 28;166(3):651-663. doi: 10.1016/j.cell.2016.06.010. Epub 2016 Jun 30. PubMed 27374333.
Backbone
  Vector backbone: unknown
  Backbone manufacturer: unknown
  Backbone size w/o insert (bp): 5000
  Total vector size (bp): 6541
  Modifications to backbone: His10-tev-cloning sites-tev-RK see attachment
  Vector type: Bacterial Expression
Growth in bacteria
  Bacterial resistance: Ampicillin, 100 μg/mL
  Growth temperature: 37°C
  Growth strain: DH5alpha
  Copy number: Low Copy
Gene/Insert
  Gene/Insert name: EGFP human SUMO3
  Species: H. sapiens (human)
  Insert size (bp): 1056
  Entrez Gene: SUMO3 (a.k.a. SMT3A, SMT3H1, SUMO-3, Smt3B)
  Promoter: unknown
  Tag / fusion protein: EGFP (N terminal on insert)
  Cloning method: Restriction Enzyme; 5′ cloning site BamHI (not destroyed); 3′ cloning site XhoI (not destroyed)
  Sequencing primers: 5′ T7: 5'-TAATACGACTCACTATAGGG-3'; 3′ T7-Term: 5'-GCTAGTTATTGCTCAGCGG-3'
Terms and licenses: Academic/Nonprofit Terms; Industry Terms: Not Available to Industry
How to cite: GFP-(SUMO)1 was a gift from Michael Rosen (Addgene plasmid # 127089 ; http://n2t.net/addgene:127089 ; RRID:Addgene_127089)
