[The description below was written by a language model from this plasmid's Addgene catalogue record and pLannotate feature annotations shown in this document.]
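Description:
GFP-(SUMO)1 is a 6.5 kb bacterial expression plasmid that produces a fusion of EGFP to a single copy of human SUMO3. It was built as a fluorescent "client" protein for testing recruitment into phase-separated SUMO–SIM scaffolds. The catalogue lists the backbone and promoter as unknown, but the annotated sequence shows a pET-style architecture. A T7 promoter, which lies at the end of the circular map, is followed directly by a lac operator and the T7 gene 10 ribosome binding site. A T7 terminator sits downstream, and a lacI cassette with its own promoter supplies the repressor. Expression would therefore depend on T7 RNA polymerase and be inducible with IPTG.

The open reading frame begins with an N-terminal polyhistidine tag, annotated as 8xHis but described by the depositor as His10. The depositor's scheme is His10-TEV-cloning sites-TEV-RK. The tag is followed by the GFP coding sequence, which the annotation software matches to mEGFP, and then by the SUMO module. That module is matched by homology to bovine SUMO2, whereas the catalogue identifies it as human SUMO3. The insert was cloned between BamHI and XhoI sites. Downstream of it lie a partial TEV protease site, a short His-tag fragment and a fragment resembling a T7 gene 10B solubility tag. Only this downstream TEV site is annotated, so the table does not confirm the N-terminal one in the depositor's scheme.

Propagation in E. coli relies on a pBR322-type origin with the bom region and the rop gene, which is consistent with the low copy number recorded. Selection is by ampicillin resistance through β-lactamase. An f1 origin and nonfunctional tetracycline-resistance fragments are also present.
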