Features (pLannotate 1.2.2; 22 found; start..end, strand, type, name):
      1..25      +  protein_bind   lac operator: The lac repressor binds to the lac operator to inhibit transcription in E. coli. This inhibition can be relieved by adding lactose or isopropyl-β-D-thiogalactopyranoside (IPTG). lac repressor encoded by lacI
     40..62      +  RBS            RBS: efficient ribosome binding site from bacteriophage T7 gene 10 (Olins and Rangwala, 1989)
     78..101     +  CDS            8xHis: 8xHis affinity tag
    132..848     +  CDS            mEGFP: mEGFP is a basic (constitutively fluorescent) green fluorescent protein published in 2002, derived from Aequorea victoria. It has moderate acid sensitivity.
    891..1160    +  CDS            SUMO2 (fragment): SUMO2_BOVIN - Also known as SMT3B From Bos taurus (Bovine).
   1194..1211    +  CDS            TEV site (fragment): tobacco etch virus (TEV) protease recognition and cleavage site
   1254..1271    +  CDS            9xHis (fragment): 9xHis affinity tag
   1281..1330    +  CDS            SET1 (fragment): solubility-enhancement tag derived from T7 phage gene 10B
   1338..1385    +  terminator     T7 terminator: transcription terminator for bacteriophage T7 RNA polymerase
   1422..1850    +  rep_origin     f1 ori (sequence partly withheld): f1 bacteriophage origin of replication; arrow indicates direction of (+) strand synthesis
   1903..2007    +  promoter       AmpR promoter: bla
   2008..2868    +  CDS            AmpR: β-lactamase; bla; confers resistance to ampicillin, carbenicillin, and related antibiotics
   3039..3627    +  rep_origin     ori: high-copy-number ColE1/pMB1/pBR322/pUC origin of replication
   3813..3952    -  misc_feature   bom: basis of mobility region from pBR322
   4054..4245    -  CDS            rop: Rop protein, which maintains plasmids at low copy number; rop
   4262..4642    +  CDS            YPB1_ECOLX: Protein predicted: Swiss-Prot protein existence level 4. From Escherichia coli.
   4714..5005    -  CDS            TcR (fragment): tetracycline efflux protein; tet; confers resistance to tetracycline
   5020..5041    -  protein_bind   CAP binding site: CAP binding activates transcription in the presence of cAMP. E. coli catabolite activator protein
   5054..6136    -  CDS            lacI: lac repressor; lacI; The lac repressor binds to the lac operator to inhibit transcription in E. coli. This inhibition can be relieved by adding lactose or isopropyl-β-D-thiogalactopyranoside (IPTG).
   6137..6214    -  promoter       lacI promoter: lacI
   6222..6501    -  CDS            TcR (fragment): tetracycline efflux protein; tet; confers resistance to tetracycline
   6523..6541    +  promoter       T7 promoter: promoter for bacteriophage T7 RNA polymerase
>Addgene plasmid #127089 | GFP-(SUMO)1 | addgene full sequence | sequence record 255197 | Addgene NGS Result
GGAATTGTGAGCGGATAACAATTCCCCTCTAGAAATAATTTTGTTTAACTTTAAGAAGGAGATATACCAT
GGGCCATCACCATCACCATCACCATCACCATCACGGCGAAAACCTATACTTCCAGGGATCCATGGTGAGC
AAGGGCGAGGAGCTGTTCACCGGGGTGGTGCCCATCCTGGTCGAGCTGGACGGCGACGTAAACGGCCACA
AGTTCAGCGTGTCCGGCGAGGGCGAGGGCGATGCCACCTACGGCAAGCTGACCCTGAAGTTCATCTGCAC
CACCGGCAAGCTGCCCGTGCCCTGGCCCACCCTCGTGACCACCCTGACCTACGGCGTGCAGTGCTTCAGC
CGCTACCCCGACCACATGAAGCAGCACGACTTCTTCAAGTCCGCCATGCCCGAAGGCTACGTCCAGGAGC
GCACCATCTTCTTCAAGGACGACGGCAACTACAAGACCCGCGCCGAGGTGAAGTTCGAGGGCGACACCCT
GGTGAACCGCATCGAGCTGAAGGGCATCGACTTCAAGGAGGACGGCAACATCCTGGGGCACAAGCTGGAG
TACAACTACAACAGCCACAACGTCTATATCATGGCCGACAAGCAGAAGAACGGCATCAAGGTGAACTTCA
AGATCCGCCACAACATCGAGGACGGCAGCGTGCAGCTCGCCGACCACTACCAGCAGAACACCCCCATCGG
CGACGGCCCCGTGCTGCTGCCCGACAACCACTACCTGAGCACCCAGTCCAAGCTGAGCAAAGACCCCAAC
GAGAAGCGCGATCACATGGTCCTGCTGGAGTTCGTGACCGCCGCCGGGATCACTCTCGGCATGGACGAGC
TGTACAAGTCCGGAGGCTCCGGCGGGAGCGGTGGGAGTTGGGGAGGGTCTATGTCAGAAGAGAAGCCTAA
GGAGGGCGTGAAAACCGAGAATGACCACATTAACTTGAAGGTTGCTGGACAGGATGGGTCCGTGGTTCAG
TTCAAAATTAAACGCCACACACCGTTGTCGAAACTGATGAAAGCGTACTGCGAACGCCAGGGTCTTTCTA
TGCGTCAGATTCGCTTCCGCTTTGATGGTCAACCGATTAATGAAACGGACACGCCGGCACAGCTGGAGAT
GGAGGATGAAGACACTATCGACGTATTTCAGCAGCAGACCGTCGTAGGGGGCTCCTGCGGCGGAAGCCTC
GAGAACCTGTATTTTCAGGGCCGTAAACGTAAACGTAAACGTAAACGTAAAGGCTGAGTCGAGCACCACC
ACCACCACCACTGAGATCCGGCTGCTAACAAAGCCCGAAAGGAAGCTGAGTTGGCTGCTGCCACCGCTGA
GCAATAACTAGCATAACCCCTTGGGGCCTCTAAACGGGTCTTGAGGGGTTTTTTGCTGAAAGGAGGAACT
ATATCCGGATTGGCGAATGGG
[124 nt withheld, positions 1422-1545]
C
[91 nt withheld, positions 1547-1637]
A
[49 nt withheld, positions 1639-1687]
CCTTTGACGTTGGAGTCCACGTTCTTT
[37 nt withheld, positions 1715-1751]
ACCCTATCTCGGTCTATTCTTTTGATTTATAAGGGATTTTGCCGATTTCGGCCTATTGGTTAAAAAATGA
GCTGATTTAACAAAAATTTAACGCGAATTTTAACAAAATATTAACGCTTACAATTTAGGTGGCACTTTTC
GGGGAAATGTGCGCGGAACCCCTATTTGTTTATTTTTCTAAATACATTCAAATATGTATCCGCTCATGAG
ACAATAACCCTGATAAATGCTTCAATAATATTGAAAAAGGAAGAGTATGAGTATTCAACATTTCCGTGTC
GCCCTTATTCCCTTTTTTGCGGCATTTTGCCTTCCTGTTTTTGCTCACCCAGAAACGCTGGTGAAAGTAA
AAGATGCTGAAGATCAGTTGGGTGCACGAGTGGGTTACATCGAACTGGATCTCAACAGCGGTAAGATCCT
TGAGAGTTTTCGCCCCGAAGAACGTTTTCCAATGATGAGCACTTTTAAAGTTCTGCTATGTGGCGCGGTA
TTATCCCGTATTGACGCCGGGCAAGAGCAACTCGGTCGCCGCATACACTATTCTCAGAATGACTTGGTTG
AGTACTCACCAGTCACAGAAAAGCATCTTACGGATGGCATGACAGTAAGAGAATTATGCAGTGCTGCCAT
AACCATGAGTGATAACACTGCGGCCAACTTACTTCTGACAACGATCGGAGGACCGAAGGAGCTAACCGCT
TTTTTGCACAACATGGGGGATCATGTAACTCGCCTTGATCGTTGGGAACCGGAGCTGAATGAAGCCATAC
CAAACGACGAGCGTGACACCACGATGCCTGCAGCAATGGCAACAACGTTGCGCAAACTATTAACTGGCGA
ACTACTTACTCTAGCTTCCCGGCAACAATTAATAGACTGGATGGAGGCGGATAAAGTTGCAGGACCACTT
CTGCGCTCGGCCCTTCCGGCTGGCTGGTTTATTGCTGATAAATCTGGAGCCGGTGAGCGTGGGTCTCGCG
GTATCATTGCAGCACTGGGGCCAGATGGTAAGCCCTCCCGTATCGTAGTTATCTACACGACGGGGAGTCA
GGCAACTATGGATGAACGAAATAGACAGATCGCTGAGATAGGTGCCTCACTGATTAAGCATTGGTAACTG
TCAGACCAAGTTTACTCATATATACTTTAGATTGATTTAAAACTTCATTTTTAATTTAAAAGGATCTAGG
TGAAGATCCTTTTTGATAATCTCATGACCAAAATCCCTTAACGTGAGTTTTCGTTCCACTGAGCGTCAGA
CCCCGTAGAAAAGATCAAAGGATCTTCTTGAGATCCTTTTTTTCTGCGCGTAATCTGCTGCTTGCAAACA
AAAAAACCACCGCTACCAGCGGTGGTTTGTTTGCCGGATCAAGAGCTACCAACTCTTTTTCCGAAGGTAA
CTGGCTTCAGCAGAGCGCAGATACCAAATACTGTCCTTCTAGTGTAGCCGTAGTTAGGCCACCACTTCAA
GAACTCTGTAGCACCGCCTACATACCTCGCTCTGCTAATCCTGTTACCAGTGGCTGCTGCCAGTGGCGAT
AAGTCGTGTCTTACCGGGTTGGACTCAAGACGATAGTTACCGGATAAGGCGCAGCGGTCGGGCTGAACGG
GGGGTTCGTGCACACAGCCCAGCTTGGAGCGAACGACCTACACCGAACTGAGATACCTACAGCGTGAGCT
ATGAGAAAGCGCCACGCTTCCCGAAGGGAGAAAGGCGGACAGGTATCCGGTAAGCGGCAGGGTCGGAACA
GGAGAGCGCACGAGGGAGCTTCCAGGGGGAAACGCCTGGTATCTTTATAGTCCTGTCGGGTTTCGCCACC
TCTGACTTGAGCGTCGATTTTTGTGATGCTCGTCAGGGGGGCGGAGCCTATGGAAAAACGCCAGCAACGC
GGCCTTTTTACGGTTCCTGGCCTTTTGCTGGCCTTTTGCTCACATGTTCTTTCCTGCGTTATCCCCTGAT
TCTGTGGATAACCGTATTACCGCCTTTGAGTGAGCTGATACCGCTCGCCGCAGCCGAACGACCGAGCGCA
GCGAGTCAGTGAGCGAGGAAGCGGAAGAGCGCCTGATGCGGTATTTTCTCCTTACGCATCTGTGCGGTAT
TTCACACCGCAATGGTGCACTCTCAGTACAATCTGCTCTGATGCCGCATAGTTAAGCCAGTATACACTCC
GCTATCGCTACGTGACTGGGTCATGGCTGCGCCCCGACACCCGCCAACACCCGCTGACGCGCCCTGACGG
GCTTGTCTGCTCCCGGCATCCGCTTACAGACAAGCTGTGACCGTCTCCGGGAGCTGCATGTGTCAGAGGT
TTTCACCGTCATCACCGAAACGCGCGAGGCAGCTGCGGTAAAGCTCATCAGCGTGGTCGTGAAGCGATTC
ACAGATGTCTGCCTGTTCATCCGCGTCCAGCTCGTTGAGTTTCTCCAGAAGCGTTAATGTCTGGCTTCTG
ATAAAGCGGGCCATGTTAAGGGCGGTTTTTTCCTGTTTGGTCACTGATGCCTCCGTGTAAGGGGGATTTC
TGTTCATGGGGGTAATGATACCGATGAAACGAGAGAGGATGCTCACGATACGGGTTACTGATGATGAACA
TGCCCGGTTACTGGAACGTTGTGAGGGTAAACAACTGGCGGTATGGATGCGGCGGGACCAGAGAAAAATC
ACTCAGGGTCAATGCCAGCGCTTCGTTAATACAGATGTAGGTGTTCCACAGGGTAGCCAGCAGCATCCTG
CGATGCAGATCCGGAACATAATGGTGCAGGGCGCTGACTTCCGCGTTTCCAGACTTTACGAAACACGGAA
ACCGAAGACCATTCATGTTGTTGCTCAGGTCGCAGACGTTTTGCAGCAGCAGTCGCTTCACGTTCGCTCG
CGTATCGGTGATTCATTCTGCTAACCAGTAAGGCAACCCCGCCAGCCTAGCCGGGTCCTCAACGACAGGA
GCACGATCATGCGCACCCGTGGGGCCGCCATGCCGGCGATAATGGCCTGCTTCTCGCCGAAACGTTTGGT
GGCGGGACCAGTGACGAAGGCTTGAGCGAGGGCGTGCAAGATTCCGAATACCGCAAGCGACAGGCCGATC
ATCGTCGCGCTCCAGCGAAAGCGGTCCTCGCCGAAAATGACCCAGAGCGCTGCCGGCACCTGTCCTACGA
GTTGCATGATAAAGAAGACAGTCATAAGTGCGGCGACGATAGTCATGCCCCGCGCCCACCGGAAGGAGCT
GACTGGGTTGAAGGCTCTCAAGGGCATCGGTCGAGATCCCGGTGCCTAATGAGTGAGCTAACTTACATTA
ATTGCGTTGCGCTCACTGCCCGCTTTCCAGTCGGGAAACCTGTCGTGCCAGCTGCATTAATGAATCGGCC
AACGCGCGGGGAGAGGCGGTTTGCGTATTGGGCGCCAGGGTGGTTTTTCTTTTCACCAGTGAGACGGGCA
ACAGCTGATTGCCCTTCACCGCCTGGCCCTGAGAGAGTTGCAGCAAGCGGTCCACGCTGGTTTGCCCCAG
CAGGCGAAAATCCTGTTTGATGGTGGTTAACGGCGGGATATAACATGAGCTGTCTTCGGTATCGTCGTAT
CCCACTACCGAGATATCCGCACCAACGCGCAGCCCGGACTCGGTAATGGCGCGCATTGCGCCCAGCGCCA
TCTGATCGTTGGCAACCAGCATCGCAGTGGGAACGATGCCCTCATTCAGCATTTGCATGGTTTGTTGAAA
ACCGGACATGGCACTCCAGTCGCCTTCCCGTTCCGCTATCGGCTGAATTTGATTGCGAGTGAGATATTTA
TGCCAGCCAGCCAGACGCAGACGCGCCGAGACAGAACTTAATGGGCCCGCTAACAGCGCGATTTGCTGGT
GACCCAATGCGACCAGATGCTCCACGCCCAGTCGCGTACCGTCTTCATGGGAGAAAATAATACTGTTGAT
GGGTGTCTGGTCAGAGACATCAAGAAATAACGCCGGAACATTAGTGCAGGCAGCTTCCACAGCAATGGCA
TCCTGGTCATCCAGCGGATAGTTAATGATCAGCCCACTGACGCGTTGCGCGAGAAGATTGTGCACCGCCG
CTTTACAGGCTTCGACGCCGCTTCGTTCTACCATCGACACCACCACGCTGGCACCCAGTTGATCGGCGCG
AGATTTAATCGCCGCGACAATTTGCGACGGCGCGTGCAGGGCCAGACTGGAGGTGGCAACGCCAATCAGC
AACGACTGTTTGCCCGCCAGTTGTTGTGCCACGCGGTTGGGAATGTAATTCAGCTCCGCCATCGCCGCTT
CCACTTTTTCCCGCGTTTTCGCAGAAACGTGGCTGGCCTGGTTCACCACGCGGGAAACGGTCTGATAAGA
GACACCGGCATACTCTGCGACATCGTATAACGTTACTGGTTTCACATTCACCACCCTGAATTGACTCTCT
TCCGGGCGCTATCATGCCATACCGCGAAAGGTTTTGCGCCATTCGATGGTGTCCGGGATCTCGACGCTCT
CCCTTATGCGACTCCTGCATTAGGAAGCAGCCCAGTAGTAGGTTGAGGCCGTTGAGCACCGCCGCCGCAA
GGAATGGTGCATGCAAGGAGATGGCGCCCAACAGTCCCCCGGCCACGGGGCCTGCCACCATACCCACGCC
GAAACAAGCGCTCATGAGCCCGAAGTGGCGAGCCCGATCTTCCCCATCGGTGATGTCGGCGATATAGGCG
CCAGCAACCGCACCTGTGGCGCCGGTGATGCCGGCCACGATGCGTCCGGCGTAGAGGATCGAGATCTCGA
TCCCGCGAAATTAATACGACTCACTATAGG
